>Addgene plasmid #104515 | LI A-B pEPS | addgene full sequence | sequence record 201154 | Addgene NGS Result
GTAAAACGACGGCCAGTGAATTCGAGCTCGGTACCTCGCGAATGCATCTAGATATCGGATCCCGGGCCCG
TCGACTGCAGAGGTACGGGTCTCAGCGGCTTCTTCACGCGCGAGAAGCCCGCGAGGGGCGGCGCGTGGCA
CGGGCTGCAAGCTCCTGCGTGCCGTCCGTTCAGTCTGACTTCCGTAAGCCAGACTTTTAAGAAATCGAAT
TCTGTATCGAATTGACGCTGCGCGTGCGAATAACGCACCCAACTGTAAAACGTATCCACTCCGAAGTAGG
GAAACGAAATGAGCATAAAGCCGCCTGTTGGTATTGAAGCGTCACCAATTGCGGCCATACACTTTGCCAC
TCCCGACGAAGCGGTTGTGCAATCTGCGAGACCTCTGCCTGCATGCAAGCTTGGCGTAATCATGGTCATA
GCTGTTTCCTGTGTGAAATTGTTATCCGCTCACAATTCCACACAACATACGAGCCGGAAGCATAAAGTGT
AAAGCCTGGGGTGCCTAATGAGTGAGCTAACTCACATTAATTGCGTTGCGCTCACTGCCCGCTTTCCAGT
CGGGAAACCTGTCGTGCCAGCTGCATTAATGAATCGGCCAACGCGCGGGGAGAGGCGGTTTGCGTATTGG
GCGCTCTTCCGCTTCCTCGCTCACTGACTCGCTGCGCTCGGTCGTTCGGCTGCGGCGAGCGGTATCAGCT
CACTCAAAGGCGGTAATACGGTTATCCACAGAATCAGGGGATAACGCAGGAAAGAACATGTGAGCAAAAG
GCCAGCAAAAGGCCAGGAACCGTAAAAAGGCCGCGTTGCTGGCGTTTTTCCATAGGCTCCGCCCCCCTGA
CGAGCATCACAAAAATCGACGCTCAAGTCAGAGGTGGCGAAACCCGACAGGACTATAAAGATACCAGGCG
TTTCCCCCTGGAAGCTCCCTCGTGCGCTCTCCTGTTCCGACCCTGCCGCTTACCGGATACCTGTCCGCCT
TTCTCCCTTCGGGAAGCGTGGCGCTTTCTCATAGCTCACGCTGTAGGTATCTCAGTTCGGTGTAGGTCGT
TCGCTCCAAGCTGGGCTGTGTGCACGAACCCCCCGTTCAGCCCGACCGCTGCGCCTTATCCGGTAACTAT
CGTCTTGAGTCCAACCCGGTAAGACACGACTTATCGCCACTGGCAGCAGCCACTGGTAACAGGATTAGCA
GAGCGAGGTATGTAGGCGGTGCTACAGAGTTCTTGAAGTGGTGGCCTAACTACGGCTACACTAGAAGAAC
AGTATTTGGTATCTGCGCTCTGCTGAAGCCAGTTACCTTCGGAAAAAGAGTTGGTAGCTCTTGATCCGGC
AAACAAACCACCGCTGGTAGCGGTGGTTTTTTTGTTTGCAAGCAGCAGATTACGCGCAGAAAAAAAGGAT
CTCAAGAAGATCCTTTGATCTTTTCTACGGGGTCTGACGCTCAGTGGAACGAAAACTCACGTTAAGGGAT
TTTGGTCATGAGGCGCACACCGTGGAAACGGATGAAGGCACGAACCCAGTTGACATAAGCCTGTTCGGTT
CGTAAACTGTAATGCAAGTAGCGTATGCGCTCACGCAACTGGTCCAGAACCTTGACCGAACGCAGCGGTG
GTAACGGCGCAGTGGCGGTTTTCATGGCTTGTTATGACTGTTTTTTTGTACAGTCTATGCCTCGGGCATC
CAAGCAGCAAGCGCGTTACGCCGTGGGTCGATGTTTGATGTTATGGAGCAGCAACGATGTTACGCAGCAG
CAACGATGTTACGCAGCAGGGCAGTCGCCCTAAAACAAAGTTAGGTGGCTCAAGTATGGGCATCATTCGC
ACATGTAGGCTCGGCCCTGACCAAGTCAAATCCATGCGGGCTGCTCTTGATCTTTTCGGTCGTGAGTTCG
GCGACGTAGCCACCTACTCCCAACATCAGCCGGACTCCGATTACCTCGGGAACTTGCTCCGTAGTAAGAC
ATTCATCGCGCTTGCTGCCTTCGACCAAGAAGCGGTTGTTGGCGCTCTCGCGGCTTACGTTCTGCCCAAG
TTTGAGCAGCCGCGTAGTGAGATCTATATCTATGATCTCGCAGTCTCCGGAGAGCACCGGAGGCAGGGCA
TTGCCACCGCGCTCATCAATCTCCTCAAGCATGAGGCCAACGCGCTTGGTGCTTATGTGATCTACGTGCA
AGCAGATTACGGTGACGATCCCGCAGTGGCTCTCTATACAAAGTTGGGCATACGGGAAGAAGTGATGCAC
TTTGATATCGACCCAAGTACCGCCACCTAACAATTCGTTCAAGCCGAGATCGGCTTCCCGGCCGCGGAGT
TGTTCGGTAAATTGTCACAACGCCGCTCATGACATTAACCTATAAAAATAGGCGTATCACGAGGCCCTTT
TGTCTCGCGCGTTTCGGTGATGACGGTGAAAACCTCTGACACATGCAGCTCCCGGAGAAGGTCACAGCTT
GTCTGTAAGCGGATGCCGGGAGCAGACAAGCCCGTCAGGGCGCGTCAGCGGGTGTTGGCGGGTGTCGGGG
CTGGCTTAACTATGCGGCATCAGAGCAGATTGTACTGAGAGTGCACCATATGCGGTGTGAAATACCGCAC
AGATGCGTAAGGAGAAAATACCGCATCAGGCGCCATTCGCCATTCAGGCTGCGCAACTGTTGGGAAGGGC
GATCGGTGCGGGCCTCTTCGCTATTACGCCAGCTGGCGAAAGGGGGATGTGCTGCAAGGCGATTAAGTTG
GGTAACGCCAGGGTTTTCCCAGTCACGACGTT
Features (pLannotate 1.2.2; 10 found; start..end, strand, type, name):
    439..455     -  protein_bind   lac operator: The lac repressor binds to the lac operator to inhibit transcription in E. coli. This inhibition can be relieved by adding lactose or isopropyl-β-D-thiogalactopyranoside (IPTG). lac repressor encoded by lacI
    463..493     -  promoter       lac promoter: promoter for the E. coli lac operon
    508..529     -  protein_bind   CAP binding site: CAP binding activates transcription in the presence of cAMP. E. coli catabolite activator protein
    542..634     -  CDS            lacI (fragment): lac repressor; lacI; The lac repressor binds to the lac operator to inhibit transcription in E. coli. This inhibition can be relieved by adding lactose or isopropyl-β-D-thiogalactopyranoside (IPTG).
    817..1405    -  rep_origin     ori: high-copy-number ColE1/pMB1/pBR322/pUC origin of replication
   1520..1548    +  promoter       Pc promoter: intI1 (promoter lies within the coding sequence); class 1 integron promoter
   1737..2270    +  CDS            GmR: gentamycin acetyltransferase; aacC1; confers resistance to gentamycin
   2384..2419    +  CDS            rop (fragment): Rop protein, which maintains plasmids at low copy number; rop
   2521..2620    +  misc_feature   bom (fragment): basis of mobility region from pBR322
   2626..21      -  CDS            lacZα (fragment) (across the origin): LacZα fragment of β-galactosidase; lacZ fragment
