[The description below was written by a language model from this plasmid's Addgene catalogue record and pLannotate feature annotations shown in this document.]
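Description:
LI A-B pEPS is a Level I (LI) promoter module from a Golden Gate-based modular cloning toolbox developed for building knockout and multi-cassette complementation constructs in the Ralstonia solanacearum species complex. It is a small, high-copy E. coli cloning vector built on a modified pUC57 backbone. The sequenced plasmid is about 2.8 kb, consistent with the stated backbone of roughly 2.5 kb plus a 274 bp insert. It replicates through a ColE1/pUC-type origin. Selection is with gentamicin, conferred by the aacC1 gentamicin acetyltransferase gene (GmR), which is driven by the class 1 integron Pc promoter.

The payload is the eps promoter, stored as a standardized part. The record does not state its source organism or describe its regulation. The fragment was inserted through BsaI sites that were destroyed during cloning. The "A-B" in the name presumably refers to the position or fusion-site pair the module occupies in the assembly scheme, in line with a promoter sitting at the start of a transcription unit, but the record does not define this explicitly.

The automated feature table does not annotate the eps promoter itself. It picks up only backbone elements: the lac promoter, lac operator and CAP binding site, a remnant of lacZα spanning the sequence origin, and short fragments of lacI, rop and the pBR322 bom region. These are leftovers of the pUC-type cloning region and have no intended function here.

The plasmid carries no expression cassette of its own. It serves as a donor part, to be combined with other Level I modules in Golden Gate reactions to build higher-level constructs in which the eps promoter drives a chosen gene.
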