Addgene plasmid #104515: LI A-B pEPS
Purpose: LI promoter module
Depositing lab: Thomas Lahaye. Depositing organization: Eberhard Karls Universitaet Tuebingen. Publication: A modular toolbox for Golden-Gate-based plasmid assembly streamlines generation of Ralstonia solanacearum species complex knockout strains and multi-cassette complementation constructs. Wu D, Schandry N, Lahaye T. Mol Plant Pathol. 2017 Oct 27. doi: 10.1111/mpp.12632. PubMed 29077245.
Backbone
  Vector backbone: pUC57
  Backbone manufacturer: Parniske lab
  Backbone size w/o insert (bp): 2458
  Vector type: Cloning vector
Growth in bacteria
  Bacterial resistance: Gentamicin, 10 μg/mL
  Growth temperature: 37°C
  Growth strain: DH5alpha
  Copy number: High Copy
Gene/Insert
  Gene/Insert name: eps promoter
  Insert size (bp): 274
  Cloning method: Restriction Enzyme; 5′ cloning site BsaI (destroyed during cloning); 3′ cloning site BsaI (destroyed during cloning)
  Sequencing primers: 5′ GGGTTTTCCCAGTCACGACGT; 3′ GAGCGGATAACAATTTCACACAGG
Terms and licenses: Academic/Nonprofit Terms; Industry Terms: Not Available to Industry
How to cite: LI A-B pEPS was a gift from Thomas Lahaye (Addgene plasmid # 104515 ; http://n2t.net/addgene:104515 ; RRID:Addgene_104515)
