>Addgene plasmid #104515 | LI A-B pEPS | depositor partial sequence | sequence record 198149 | eps promoter
CTTCTTCACGCGCGAGAAGCCCGCGAGGGGCGGCGCGTGGCACGGGCTGCAAGCTCCTGCGTGCCGTCCG
TTCAGTCTGACTTCCGTAAGCCAGACTTTTAAGAAATCGAATTCTGTATCGAATTGACGCTGCGCGTGCG
AATAACGCACCCAACTGTAAAACGTATCCACTCCGAAGTAGGGAAACGAAATGAGCATAAAGCCGCCTGT
TGGTATTGAAGCGTCACCAATTGCGGCCATACACTTTGCCACTCCCGACGAAGCGGTTGTGCAA
